Addgene plasmid #28259: pCMV5M/rDlg1
Depositing lab: Jeffrey Frost. Publication: Interaction of the RhoA exchange factor Net1 with discs large homolog 1 protects it from proteasome-mediated degradation and potentiates Net1 activity. Carr HS, Cai C, Keinanen K, Frost JA. J Biol Chem. 2009 Sep 4. 284(36):24269-80. 10.1074/jbc.M109.029439 PubMed 19586902.
Backbone
  Vector backbone: pCMV5M
  Backbone size w/o insert (bp): 5000
  Vector type: Mammalian Expression
Growth in bacteria
  Bacterial resistance: Ampicillin, 100 μg/mL
  Growth temperature: 37°C
  Growth strain: DH5alpha
  Copy number: High Copy
Gene/Insert
  Gene/Insert name: Dlg1 I3 (alt name: disks large homolog 1, I3 splice variant)
  Species: R. norvegicus (rat)
  Insert size (bp): 2700
  Tag / fusion protein: Myc (N terminal on backbone)
  Cloning method: Restriction Enzyme; 5′ cloning site EcoRI (not destroyed); 3′ cloning site KpnI (not destroyed)
  Sequencing primers: 5′ CMV-F
Terms and licenses: Academic/Nonprofit Terms; Industry Terms: Not Available to Industry
Depositor comments: Note: this Dlg1 splice variant differs from Dlg1 GenBank entry NP_036920.1 (Swiss-Prot Q62969) by a deletion of 33 amino acids corresponding to aa# 162-194 in the GenBank entry.
How to cite: pCMV5M/rDlg1 was a gift from Jeffrey Frost (Addgene plasmid # 28259 ; http://n2t.net/addgene:28259 ; RRID:Addgene_28259)
