[The description below was written by a language model from this plasmid's Addgene catalogue record.]
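Description:
pCMV5M/rDlg1 is a mammalian expression plasmid that carries the rat (Rattus norvegicus) discs large homolog 1 (Dlg1) coding sequence in the pCMV5M backbone. The backbone is recorded as about 5 kb and the insert as about 2.7 kb, cloned between EcoRI and KpnI sites that both remain intact, so the insert can be excised or transferred with the same enzymes. In bacteria the plasmid is maintained at high copy number and selected with ampicillin. The record gives no feature table and does not explicitly list the promoter, origin of replication or polyadenylation signal. The backbone name and the use of a CMV forward sequencing primer nevertheless indicate that expression is driven by the cytomegalovirus immediate-early promoter, a strong constitutive promoter in most mammalian cell lines. No mammalian selection marker is recorded.

The encoded protein is the I3 splice variant of Dlg1, a PDZ domain-containing scaffolding protein of the membrane-associated guanylate kinase family. According to the depositor, this variant differs from the reference rat Dlg1 protein entry by a deletion of 33 amino acids, corresponding to residues 162–194 of that reference. A Myc epitope tag supplied by the backbone is fused to the N terminus, which allows the expressed protein to be detected or immunoprecipitated with anti-Myc antibodies without a Dlg1-specific reagent. The associated publication examined the interaction of Dlg1 with the RhoA exchange factor Net1 and found that it protects Net1 from proteasome-mediated degradation and potentiates its activity. This is consistent with using the construct for transfection-based overexpression, co-immunoprecipitation and related interaction or stability studies in cultured mammalian cells.
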