>Addgene plasmid #28259 | pCMV5M/rDlg1 | addgene partial sequence | sequence record 34584 | 28259 with CMV-F
GTGACCGTCAGAATTGCCATGGAGCAGAAGCTGATCAGCGAGGAGGACCTGAACAGGAATTCTATGCCGG
TCCGGAAGCAAGATACCCAGAGAGCATTGCATCTGTTGGAAGAATATCGGTCGAAACTAAGCCAAACCGA
AGACAGACAGCTCAGGAGTTCCATAGAGCGGGTTATTAGCATATTTCAGAGCAACCTCTTTCAGGCTTTA
ATAGACATTCAAGAATTTTATGAAGTGACCTTACTTGATAATCCAAAATGTGTGGATCATTCAAAGCAGT
GTGAACCGGTCCAACCCGGGAATCCTTGGGAGAGTGGCAGCCTTTCAAGTGCTGCTGTGACTTCAGAGAG
CCTGCCCGGCGGCCTTAGCCCTCCAGTAGAGAAATACCGGTATCAGGACGAAGAGGTGCTGCCTTCAGAG
CGGATTTCCCCGCAAGTCCCAAATGAGGTGCTGGGTCCGGAGCTGGTTCACGTCTCGGAGAAGAGCCTGT
CAGAGATTGAGAATGTCCACGGGTTTGTCTCTCACTCTCATATCTCACCCATAAAGGCAAATCCTCCTCC
TGTGCTGGTCAACACAGACAGCTTGGAGACACCAACTTATGTTAATGGTACTGATGCAGATTATGAATAT
GAGGAAATCACACTTGAAAGGGGAAATTCAGGCCTTGGTTTCAGCATTGCAGGAGGTACAGACAACCCAC
ACATTGGAGATGACTCAAGTATTTTCATCACCAAAATTATCACGGGAGGAGCAGCTGCCCAGGATGGAAG
ATTGCGGGTAAATGACTGTATACTGAGAGTAAATGAAGCAGATGTTCGTGATGTAACCCACAGCAAAGCA
GTTGAAGCATTGAAAGAAGCTGGATCG
